>Addgene plasmid #103619 | LSB-hsa-miR-539-3p | depositor full sequence | sequence record 196286 | Full Sequence
AATTGAGGGGATAACGCAGGAAAGAACATGTGAGCAAAAGGCCAGCAAAAGGCCAGGAACCGTAAAAAGG
CCGCGTTGCTGGCGTTTTTCCATAGGCTCCGCCCCCCTGACGAGCATCACAAAAATCGACGCTCAAGTCA
GAGGTGGCGAAACCCGACAGGACTATAAAGATACCAGGCGTTTCCCCCTGGAAGCTCCCTCGTGCGCTCT
CCTGTTCCGACCCTGCCGCTTACCGGATACCTGTCCGCCTTTCTCCCTTCGGGAAGCGTGGCGCTTTCTC
ATAGCTCACGCTGTAGGTATCTCAGTTCGGTGTAGGTCGTTCGCTCCAAGCTGGGCTGTGTGCACGAACC
CCCCGTTCAGCCCGACCGCTGCGCCTTATCCGGTAACTATCGTCTTGAGTCCAACCCGGTAAGACACGAC
TTATCGCCACTGGCAGCAGCCACTGGTAACAGGATTAGCAGAGCGAGGTATGTAGGCGGTGCTACAGAGT
TCTTGAAGTGGTGGCCTAACTACGGCTACACTAGAAGAACAGTATTTGGTATCTGCGCTCTGCTGAAGCC
AGTTACCTTCGGAAAAAGAGTTGGTAGCTCTTGATCCGGCAAACAAACCACCGCTGGTAGCGGTGGTTTT
TTTGTTTGCAAGCAGCAGATTACGCGCAGAAAAAAAGGATCTCAAGAAGATCCTTTGATCTTTTCTACGG
GGTCTGACGCTCAGTGGAACGAAAACTCACGTTAAGGGATTTTGGTCATGAGATTATCAAAAAGGATCTT
CACCTAGATCCTTTTAAATTAAAAATGAAGTTTTAAATCAATCTAAAGTATATATGAGTAAACTTGGTCT
GACAGTTACCAATGCTTAATCAGTGAGGCACCTATCTCAGCGATCTGTCTATTTCGTTCATCCATAGTTG
CCTGACTCCCCGTCGTGTAGATAACTACGATACGGGAGGGCTTACCATCTGGCCCCAGTGCTGCAATGAT
ACCGCGAGAACCACGCTCACCGGCTCCAGATTTATCAGCAATAAACCAGCCAGCCGGAAGGGCCGAGCGC
AGAAGTGGTCCTGCAACTTTATCCGCCTCCATCCAGTCTATTAATTGTTGCCGGGAAGCTAGAGTAAGTA
GTTCGCCAGTTAATAGTTTGCGCAACGTTGTTGCCATTGCTACAGGCATCGTGGTGTCACGCTCGTCGTT
TGGTATGGCTTCATTCAGCTCCGGTTCCCAACGATCAAGGCGAGTTACATGATCCCCCATGTTGTGCAAA
AAAGCGGTTAGCTCCTTCGGTCCTCCGATCGTTGTCAGAAGTAAGTTGGCCGCAGTGTTATCACTCATGG
TTATGGCAGCACTGCATAATTCTCTTACTGTCATGCCATCCGTAAGATGCTTTTCTGTGACTGGTGAGTA
CTCAACCAAGTCATTCTGAGAATAGTGTATGCGGCGACCGAGTTGCTCTTGCCCGGCGTCAATACGGGAT
AATACCGCGCCACATAGCAGAACTTTAAAAGTGCTCATCATTGGAAAACGTTCTTCGGGGCGAAAACTCT
CAAGGATCTTACCGCTGTTGAGATCCAGTTCGATGTAACCCACTCGTGCACCCAACTGATCTTCAGCATC
TTTTACTTTCACCAGCGTTTCTGGGTGAGCAAAAACAGGAAGGCAAAATGCCGCAAAAAAGGGAATAAGG
GCGACACGGAAATGTTGAATACTCATACTCTTCCTTTTTCAATATTATTGAAGCATTTATCAGGGTTATT
GTCTCATGAGCGGATACATATTTGAATGTAGCTCCGAATTTCTCGAGGGCTTGTCGACGACGGCGGTCTC
CGTCGTCAGGATCATGAATTCGACCCGCCTGCCACCATGACCGAGTACAAGCCCACGGTGCGCCTCGCCA
CCCGCGACGACGTCCCCCGGGCCGTACGCACCCTCGCCGCCGCGTTCGCCGACTACCCCGCCACGCGCCA
CACCGTCGACCCGGACCGCCACATCGAGCGGGTCACCGAGCTGCAAGAACTCTTCCTCACGCGCGTCGGG
CTCGACATCGGCAAGGTGTGGGTCGCGGACGACGGCGCCGCGGTGGCGGTCTGGACCACGCCGGAGAGCG
TCGAAGCGGGGGCGGTGTTCGCCGAGATCGGCCCGCGCATGGCCGAGTTGAGCGGTTCCCGGCTGGCCGC
GCAGCAACAGATGGAAGGCCTCCTGGCGCCGCACCGGCCCAAGGAGCCCGCGTGGTTCCTGGCCACCGTC
GGCGTCTCGCCCGACCACCAGGGCAAGGGTCTGGGCAGCGCCGTCGTGCTCCCCGGAGTGGAGGCGGCCG
AGCGCGCCGGGGTGCCCGCCTTCCTGGAGACATCCGCGCCCCGCAACCTCCCCTTCTACGAGCGGCTCGG
CTTCACCGTCACCGCCGACGTCGAGGTGCCCGAAGGACCGCGCACCTGGTGCATGACCCGCAAGCCCGGT
GCCTGATACGCGTGAATTCACTCCTCAGGTGCAGGCTGCCTATCAGAAGGTGGTGGCTGGTGTGGCCAAT
GCCCTGGCTCACAAATACCACTGAGATCTTTTTCCCTCTGCCAAAAATTATGGGGACATCATGAAGCCCC
TTGAGCATCTGACTTCTGGCTAATAAAGGAAATTTATTTTCATTGCAATAGTGTGTTGGAATTTTTTGTG
TCTCTCACTCGGAAGGACATATGGGAGGGCAAATCATTTAAAACATCAGAATGAGTATTTGGTTTAGAGT
TTGGCAACATATGCCCATATGCTGGCTGCCATGAACAAAGGTTGGCTATAAAGAGGTCATCAGTATATGA
AACAGCCCCCTGCTGTCCATTCCTTATTCCATAGAAAAGCCTTGACTTGAGGTTAGATTTTTTTTATATT
TTGTTTTGTGTTATTTTTTTCTTTAACATCCCTAAAATTTTCCTTACATGTTTTACTAGCCAGATTTTTC
CTCCTCTCCTGACTACTCCCAGTCATAGCTGTCCCTCTTCTCTTATGGAGATCCCTCGACCTGCAGCCCA
AGCTTGAATTCTCTAGAATTACCCTGTTATCCCTATGCTTGGTTTACCGAGCTCTTATTGGTTTTCAAAC
TTCATTGACTGTGCCCAACGCGCCTGGGAGCTCACGGGGACAGCCCCCCCCCAAAGCCCCCAGGGATGTA
ATTACGTCCCTCCCCCGCTAGGGGGCAGCAGCGAGCCGCCCGGGGCTCCGCTCCGGTCCGGCGCTCCCCC
CGCATCCCCGAGCCGGCAGCGTGCGGGGACAGCCCGGGCACGGGGAAGGTGGCACGGGATCGCTTTCCTC
TGAACGCTTCTCGCTGCTCTTTGAGCCTGCAGACACCTGGGGGGATACGGGGAAAAAGCTAGGCTGAAAG
ACCGGTTCTTAGAATGACACGCGCCTGGGAGCTCACGGGGACAGCCCCCCCCCAAAGCCCCCAGGGATGT
AATTACGTCCCTCCCCCGCTAGGGGGCAGCAGCGAGCCGCCCGGGGCTCCGCTCCGGTCCGGCGCTCCCC
CCGCATCCCCGAGCCGGCAGCGTGCGGGGACAGCCCGGGCACGGGGAAGGTGGCACGGGATCGCTTTCCT
CTGAACGCTTCTCGCTGCTCTTTGAGCCTGCAGACACCTGGGGGGATACGGGGAAAAAGCTAACTTCTGA
GACGACAACTTTGTATAGAAAAGTTGGCTCCGAATTCGCCCTTGACAGCAGAGATCCAGTTTGGTTAATT
AATTGGCTCCGGTGCCCGTCAGTGGGCAGAGCGCACATCGCCCACAGTCCCCGAGAAGTTGTGGGGAGGG
GTCGGCAATTGAACCGGTGCCTAGAGAAGGTGGCGCGGGGTAAACTGGGAAAGTGATGTCGTGTACTGGC
TCCGCCTTTTTCCCGAGGGTGGGGGAGAACCGTATATAAGTGCAGTAGTCGCCGTGAACGTTCTTTTTCG
CAACGGGTTTGCCGCCAGAACACAGGTAAGTGCCGTGTGTGGTTCCCGCGGGCCTGGCCTCTTTACGGGT
TATGGCCCTTGCGTGCCTTGAATTACTTCCACCTGGCTGCAGTACGTGATTCTTGATCCCGAGCTTCGGG
TTGGAAGTGGGTGGGAGAGTTCGAGGCCTTGCGCTTAAGGAGCCCCTTCGCCTCGTGCTTGAGTTGAGGC
CTGGCCTGGGCGCTGGGGCCGCCGCGTGCGAATCTGGTGGCACCTTCGCGCCTGTCTCGCTGCTTTCGAT
AAGTCTCTAGCCATTTAAAATTTTTGATGACCTGCTGCGACGCTTTTTTTCTGGCAAGATAGTCTTGTAA
ATGCGGGCCAAGATCTGCACACTGGTATTTCGGTTTTTGGGGCCGCGGGCGGCGACGGGGCCCGTGCGTC
CCAGCGCACATGTTCGGCGAGGCGGGGCCTGCGAGCGCGGCCACCGAGAATCGGACGGGGGTAGTCTCAA
GCTGGCCGGCCTGCTCTGGTGCCTGGCCTCGCGCCGCCGTGTATCGCCCCGCCCTGGGCGGCAAGGCTGG
CCCGGTCGGCACCAGTTGCGTGAGCGGAAAGATGGCCGCTTCCCGGCCCTGCTGCAGGGAGCTCAAAATG
GAGGACGCGGCGCTCGGGAGAGCGGGCGGGTGAGTCACCCACACAAAGGAAAAGGGCCTTTCCGTCCTCA
GCCGTCGCTTCATGTGACTCCACGGAGTACCGGGCGCCGTCCAGGCACCTCGATTAGTTCTCGAGCTTTT
GGAGTACGTCGTCTTTAGGTTGGGGGGAGGGGTTTTATGCGATGGAGTTTCCCCACACTGAGTGGGTGGA
GACTGAAGTTAGGCCAGCTTGGCACTTGATGTAATTCTCCTTGGAATTTGCCCTTTTTGAGTTTGGATCT
TGGTTCATTCTCAAGCCTCAGACAGTGGTTCAAAGTTTTTTTCTTCCATTTCAGGTGTCGTGAGAAGGGC
GAATTCGACCCAAGTTTGTACAAAAAAGCAGGCTGGATCCAGGTGCCACCATGGTGAGCGAGCTGATTAA
GGAGAACATGCACATGAAGCTGTACATGGAGGGCACCGTGAACAACCACCACTTCAAGTGCACATCCGAG
GGCGAAGGCAAGCCCTACGAGGGCACCCAGACCATGAGAATCAAGGCGGTCGAGGGCGGCCCTCTCCCCT
TCGCCTTCGACATCCTGGCTACCAGCTTCATGTACGGCAGCAAAACCTTCATCAACCACACCCAGGGCAT
CCCCGACTTCTTTAAGCAGTCCTTCCCCGAGGGCTTCACATGGGAGAGAGTCACCACATACGAAGATGGG
GGCGTGCTGACCGCTACCCAGGACACCAGCCTCCAGGACGGCTGCCTCATCTACAACGTCAAGATCAGAG
GGGTGAACTTCCCATCCAACGGCCCTGTGATGCAGAAGAAAACACTCGGCTGGGAGGCCTCCACCGAGAC
ACTGTACCCCGCTGACGGCGGCCTGGAAGGCAGAGCCGACATGGCCCTGAAGCTCGTGGGCGGGGGCCAC
CTGATCTGCAACCTTAAGACCACATACAGATCCAAGAAACCCGCTAAGAACCTCAAGATGCCCGGCGTCT
ACTATGTGGACAGGAGACTGGAAAGAATCAAGGAGGCCGACAAAGAGACATACGTCGAGCAGCACGAGGT
GGCTGTGGCCAGATACTGCGACCTCCCTAGCAAACTGGGGCACAAACTTAATTGAGAATTCTACCACCCA
GCTTTCTTGTACAAAGTGGTACGTCTCAAGACCAGAGGTCTCTGCTTTCCACGGTAAAGAAATTGTCCTT
GTATGATAAAGAAATTGTCCTTGTATGATAAAGAAATTGTCCTTGTATGATAAAGAAATTGTCCTTGTAT
GATCAACCAGAAGAGACCTGTGCTTCACTCCTCAGGTGCAGGCTGCCTATCAGAAGGTGGTGGCTGGTGT
GGCCAATGCCCTGGCTCACAAATACCACTGAGATCTTTTTCCCTCTGCCAAAAATTATGGGGACATCATG
AAGCCCCTTGAGCATCTGACTTCTGGCTAATAAAGGAAATTTATTTTCATTGCAATAGTGTGTTGGAATT
TTTTGTGTCTCTCACTCGGAAGGACATATGGGAGGGCAAATCATTTAAAACATCAGAATGAGTATTTGGT
TTAGAGTTTGGCAACATATGCCCATATGCTGGCTGCCATGAACAAAGGTTGGCTATAAAGAGGTCATCAG
TATATGAAACAGCCCCCTGCTGTCCATTCCTTATTCCATAGAAAAGCCTTGACTTGAGGTTAGATTTTTT
TTATATTTTGTTTTGTGTTATTTTTTTCTTTAACATCCCTAAAATTTTCCTTACATGTTTTACTAGCCAG
ATTTTTCCTCCTCTCCTGACTACTCCCAGTCATAGCTGTCCCTCTTCTCTTATGGAGATCCCGAGCGGTG
CGTTTTTATGCTTGTAGTATTGTATAATGTTTTTAAGATCCAAGCTTCTGACCTCTTCTCTTCCTCCCAC
AGGGCCTCGAGACAATTGCATCGATGGTACCAGTGAAAGTCTGCAATGAATTCGAGTTGGCGCGCCTGTC
ATTCTAAATCTCTCTTTCAGCCTAAAGCTTTTTCCCCGTATCCCCCCAGGTGTCTGCAGGCTCAAAGAGC
AGCGAGAAGCGTTCAGAGGAAAGCGATCCCGTGCCACCTTCCCCGTGCCCGGGCTGTCCCCGCACGCTGC
CGGCTCGGGGATGCGGGGGGAGCGCCGGACCGGAGCGGAGCCCCGGGCGGCTCGCTGCTGCCCCCTAGCG
GGGGAGGGACGTAATTACATCCCTGGGGGCTTTGGGAGGGGGCTGTCCCCGTGAGCTCCCAGGCGCGCCT
GTCATTCTAAATCTCTCTTTCAGCCTAAAGCTTTTTCCCCGTATCCCCCCAGGTGTCTGCAGGCTCAAAG
AGCAGCGAGAAGCGTTCAGAGGAAAGCGATCCCGTGCCACCTTCCCCGTGCCCGGGCTGTCCCCGCACGC
TGCCGGCTCGGGGATGCGGGGGGAGCGCCGGACCGGAGCGGAGCCCCGGGCGGCTCGCTGCTGCCCCCTA
GCGGGGGAGGGACGTAATTACATCCCTGGGGGCTTTGGGGGGGGGCTGTCCCCGTGAGCTCCCAGGCGCG
CCAACTCGGTACCGTATCGATGTCGACGTTAACGCTAGTGATATCAACTTTGTATAGAAAAGTTGGCTCC
GAATTCGCCCTTGACAGCAGAGATCCAGTTTGGTTAATTAATTGGCTCCGGTGCCCGTCAGTGGGCAGAG
CGCACATCGCCCACAGTCCCCGAGAAGTTGTGGGGAGGGGTCGGCAATTGAACCGGTGCCTAGAGAAGGT
GGCGCGGGGTAAACTGGGAAAGTGATGTCGTGTACTGGCTCCGCCTTTTTCCCGAGGGTGGGGGAGAACC
GTATATAAGTGCAGTAGTCGCCGTGAACGTTCTTTTTCGCAACGGGTTTGCCGCCAGAACACAGGTAAGT
GCCGTGTGTGGTTCCCGCGGGCCTGGCCTCTTTACGGGTTATGGCCCTTGCGTGCCTTGAATTACTTCCA
CCTGGCTGCAGTACGTGATTCTTGATCCCGAGCTTCGGGTTGGAAGTGGGTGGGAGAGTTCGAGGCCTTG
CGCTTAAGGAGCCCCTTCGCCTCGTGCTTGAGTTGAGGCCTGGCCTGGGCGCTGGGGCCGCCGCGTGCGA
ATCTGGTGGCACCTTCGCGCCTGTCTCGCTGCTTTCGATAAGTCTCTAGCCATTTAAAATTTTTGATGAC
CTGCTGCGACGCTTTTTTTCTGGCAAGATAGTCTTGTAAATGCGGGCCAAGATCTGCACACTGGTATTTC
GGTTTTTGGGGCCGCGGGCGGCGACGGGGCCCGTGCGTCCCAGCGCACATGTTCGGCGAGGCGGGGCCTG
CGAGCGCGGCCACCGAGAATCGGACGGGGGTAGTCTCAAGCTGGCCGGCCTGCTCTGGTGCCTGGCCTCG
CGCCGCCGTGTATCGCCCCGCCCTGGGCGGCAAGGCTGGCCCGGTCGGCACCAGTTGCGTGAGCGGAAAG
ATGGCCGCTTCCCGGCCCTGCTGCAGGGAGCTCAAAATGGAGGACGCGGCGCTCGGGAGAGCGGGCGGGT
GAGTCACCCACACAAAGGAAAAGGGCCTTTCCGTCCTCAGCCGTCGCTTCATGTGACTCCACGGAGTACC
GGGCGCCGTCCAGGCACCTCGATTAGTTCTCGAGCTTTTGGAGTACGTCGTCTTTAGGTTGGGGGGAGGG
GTTTTATGCGATGGAGTTTCCCCACACTGAGTGGGTGGAGACTGAAGTTAGGCCAGCTTGGCACTTGATG
TAATTCTCCTTGGAATTTGCCCTTTTTGAGTTTGGATCTTGGTTCATTCTCAAGCCTCAGACAGTGGTTC
AAAGTTTTTTTCTTCCATTTCAGGTGTCGTGAGAAGGGCGAATTCGACCCAAGTTTGTACAAAAAAGCAG
GCTCGCCACCATGGTGAGCAAGGGCGAGGAGCTGTTCACCGGGGTGGTGCCCATCCTGGTCGAGCTGGAC
GGCGACGTAAACGGCCACAAGTTCAGCGTGAGGGGCGAGGGCGAGGGCGATGCCACCAACGGCAAGCTGA
CCCTGAAGTTCATCTGCACCACCGGCAAGCTGCCCGTGCCCTGGCCCACCCTCGTGACCACCCTGAGCCA
CGGCGTGCAGTGCTTCGCCCGCTACCCCGACCACATGAAGCAGCACGACTTCTTCAAGTCCGCCATGCCC
GAAGGCTACGTCCAGGAGCGCACCATCTTCTTCAAGGACGACGGCACCTACAAGACCCGCGCCGAGGTGA
AGTTCGAGGGCGACACCCTAGTGAACCGCATCGAGCTGAAGGGCGTCGACTTCAAGGAGGACGGCAACAT
CCTGGGGCACAAGCTGGAGTACAACTTCAACAGCCACAACATCTATATCATGGCCGTCAAGCAGAAGAAC
GGCATCAAGGTGAACTTCAAGATCCGCCACAACGTGGAGGACGGCAGCGTGCAGCTCGCCGACCACTACC
AGCAGAACACCCCCATCGGCGACGGCCCCGTGCTGCTGCCCGACAGCCACTACCTGAGCACCCAGTCCGT
GCTGAGCAAAGACCCCAACGAGAAGCGCGATCACATGGTCCTGCTGGAGTTCCGCACCGCCGCCGGGATC
ACTCTCGGCATGGACGAGCTGTACAAGTAATACCACCCAGCTTTCTTGTACAAAGTGGTACGCGTGAATT
CACTCCTCAGGTGCAGGCTGCCTATCAGAAGGTGGTGGCTGGTGTGGCCAATGCCCTGGCTCACAAATAC
CACTGAGATCTTTTTCCCTCTGCCAAAAATTATGGGGACATCATGAAGCCCCTTGAGCATCTGACTTCTG
GCTAATAAAGGAAATTTATTTTCATTGCAATAGTGTGTTGGAATTTTTTGTGTCTCTCACTCGGAAGGAC
ATATGGGAGGGCAAATCATTTAAAACATCAGAATGAGTATTTGGTTTAGAGTTTGGCAACATATGCCCAT
ATGCTGGCTGCCATGAACAAAGGTTGGCTATAAAGAGGTCATCAGTATATGAAACAGCCCCCTGCTGTCC
ATTCCTTATTCCATAGAAAAGCCTTGACTTGAGGTTAGATTTTTTTTATATTTTGTTTTGTGTTATTTTT
TTCTTTAACATCCCTAAAATTTTCCTTACATGTTTTACTAGCCAGATTTTTCCTCCTCTCCTGACTACTC
CCAGTCATAGCTGTCCCTCTTCTCTTATGGAGATCCCTCGACCTGCAGCCCAAGCTTGGCGTAATCATGG
TCATAGCTGTTTCCTGTGTGAAATTGTTATCCGCTCACAATTCCACACAACATACGAGCCGGAAGCATAA
AGTGTAAAGCCTGGGGTGCCTAATGAGTGAGCTAACTCACATTAATTGCGTTGCGCTCACTGCCCGCTTT
CCAGTCGGGAAACCTGTCGTGCCAGCGGATCGACAGTACTAAGCTTGGTCTAATACCCAATCTCTCGTCT
TATCCAGATGTTTTATACGCCTCTGGCCCGTGTCTCAAAATCTCTGATGTTACATTGCACAAGATAAAAT
AATATCATCATGAACAATAAAACTGTCTGCTTACATAAACAGTAATACAAGGGGTGTTATGAGCCATATT
CAACGGGAAACGTCGAGGCCGCGATTAAATTCCAACATGGATGCTGATTTATATGGGTATAAATGGGCTC
GCGATAATGTCGGGCAATCAGGTGCGACAATCTATCGCTTGTATGGGAAGCCCGATGCGCCAGAGTTGTT
TCTGAAACATGGCAAAGGTAGCGTTGCCAATGATGTTACAGATGAGATGGTCAGACTAAACTGGCTGACG
GAATTTATGCCTCTTCCGACCATCAAGCATTTTATCCGTACTCCTGATGATGCATGGTTACTCACCACTG
CGATCCCCGGAAAAACAGCATTCCAGGTATTAGAAGAATATCCTGATTCAGGTGAAAATATTGTTGATGC
GCTGGCAGTGTTCCTGCGCCGGTTGCATTCGATTCCTGTTTGTAATTGTCCTTTTAACAGCGATCGCGTA
TTTCGTCTCGCTCAGGCGCAATCACGAATGAATAACGGTTTGGTTGATGCGAGTGATTTTGATGACGAGC
GTAATGGCTGGCCTGTTGAACAAGTCTGGAAAGAAATGCATAAACTTTTGCCATTCTCACCGGATTCAGT
CGTCACTCATGGTGATTTCTCACTTGATAACCTTATTTTTGACGAGGGGAAATTAATAGGTTGTATTGAT
GTTGGACGAGTCGGAATCGCAGACCGATACCAGGATCTTGCCATCCTATGGAACTGCCTCGGTGAGTTTT
CTCCTTCATTACAGAAACGGCTTTTTCAAAAATATGGTATTGATAATCCTGATATGAATAAATTGCAGTT
TCATTTGATGCTCGATGAGTTTTTCTAATCAGAATTGGTTAATTGGTTGTAACACTGGCAGAGCATTACG
CTGACTTGACGGGACGGCGCAAGCTCATGACCAAAATCCCTTAACGTGAGTTACGCGTCGTTCCACTGAG
CGTCAGAGGTATCACTAGTATTACAGAGGTAAGTTATAACAGTCGCCTAACCC
Features (pLannotate 1.2.2; 28 found; start..end, strand, type, name):
     87..675     -  rep_origin     ori: high-copy-number ColE1/pMB1/pBR322/pUC origin of replication
    846..1706    -  CDS            AmpR: β-lactamase; bla; confers resistance to ampicillin, carbenicillin, and related antibiotics
   1707..1778    -  promoter       AmpR promoter: bla
   1857..2456    +  CDS            PuroR: puromycin N-acetyltransferase; pac from Streptomyces alboniger; confers resistance to puromycin
   2461..2541    +  CDS            HBB (fragment): HBB_PONPY - Experimental evidence at transcript level: Swiss-Prot protein existence level 2. Involved in oxygen transport from the lung to the various peripheral tissues. From Pongo pygmaeus (Bornean orangutan).
   2612..2667    +  polyA_signal   β-globin poly(A) signal: rabbit β-globin polyadenylation signal (Gil and Proudfoot, 1987)
   3646..3666    +  protein_bind   attB4: mutant version of attB; core recombination site for the Gateway® BP reaction BP Clonase™
   3734..3945    +  promoter       EF-1α core promoter: core promoter for human elongation factor EF-1α
   3946..4884    +  intron         EF-1α intron A: intron upstream of the start codon of human EF-1α
   4911..4931    +  protein_bind   attB1: mutant version of attB; core recombination site for the Gateway® BP reaction BP Clonase™
   4951..5646    +  CDS            mKate2: mKate2 is a basic (constitutively fluorescent) red fluorescent protein published in 2009, derived from Entacmaea quadricolor. It is reported to be a rapidly-maturing monomer with moderate acid sensitivity.
   5666..5690    -  protein_bind   attB2: mutant version of attB; recombination site for the Gateway® BP reaction BP Clonase™
   5834..5908    +  CDS            HBB (fragment): HBB_PONPY - Experimental evidence at transcript level: Swiss-Prot protein existence level 2. Involved in oxygen transport from the lung to the various peripheral tissues. From Pongo pygmaeus (Bornean orangutan).
   5979..6034    +  polyA_signal   β-globin poly(A) signal: rabbit β-globin polyadenylation signal (Gil and Proudfoot, 1987)
   6418..6443    +  misc_feature   SA: splice acceptor site
   7115..7135    +  protein_bind   attB4: mutant version of attB; core recombination site for the Gateway® BP reaction BP Clonase™
   7203..7414    +  promoter       EF-1α core promoter: core promoter for human elongation factor EF-1α
   7415..8353    +  intron         EF-1α intron A: intron upstream of the start codon of human EF-1α
   8380..8400    +  protein_bind   attB1: mutant version of attB; core recombination site for the Gateway® BP reaction BP Clonase™
   8411..9127    +  CDS            EBFP2: EBFP2 is a basic (constitutively fluorescent) blue fluorescent protein published in 2007, derived from Aequorea victoria. It is reported to be a rapidly-maturing monomer with moderate acid sensitivity.
   9135..9159    -  protein_bind   attB2: mutant version of attB; recombination site for the Gateway® BP reaction BP Clonase™
   9163..9243    +  CDS            HBB (fragment): HBB_PONPY - Experimental evidence at transcript level: Swiss-Prot protein existence level 2. Involved in oxygen transport from the lung to the various peripheral tissues. From Pongo pygmaeus (Bornean orangutan).
   9314..9369    +  polyA_signal   β-globin poly(A) signal: rabbit β-globin polyadenylation signal (Gil and Proudfoot, 1987)
   9752..9774    -  protein_bind   lac operator (fragment): The lac repressor binds to the lac operator to inhibit transcription in E. coli. This inhibition can be relieved by adding lactose or isopropyl-β-D-thiogalactopyranoside (IPTG). lac repressor encoded by lacI
   9778..9808    -  promoter       lac promoter: promoter for the E. coli lac operon
   9823..9844    -  protein_bind   CAP binding site: CAP binding activates transcription in the presence of cAMP. E. coli catabolite activator protein
   9857..9896    -  CDS            lacI (fragment): lac repressor; lacI; The lac repressor binds to the lac operator to inhibit transcription in E. coli. This inhibition can be relieved by adding lactose or isopropyl-β-D-thiogalactopyranoside (IPTG).
  10069..10878   +  CDS            KanR: aminoglycoside phosphotransferase; aph(3')-Ia; confers resistance to kanamycin in bacteria or G418 (Geneticin®) in eukaryotes
