[The description below was written by a language model from this plasmid's Addgene catalogue record and pLannotate feature annotations shown in this document.]
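Description:
LSB-hsa-miR-539-3p is a mammalian expression plasmid built on the Low Sensor Backbone (LSB) and designed as a two-colour fluorescent sensor of microRNA activity. It is about 11 kb, replicates in E. coli from a high-copy ColE1/pUC-type origin, and carries both β-lactamase (AmpR) and an aph(3')-Ia kanamycin resistance gene, consistent with the dual ampicillin/kanamycin selection recorded. A puromycin N-acetyltransferase coding sequence followed by a rabbit β-globin poly(A) signal is also present for selection in mammalian cells. No dedicated mammalian promoter is annotated immediately upstream of it, so the record does not make clear how it is driven.

The payload consists of two parallel transcription units. Each has the human EF-1α core promoter with its intron A, a fluorescent protein coding sequence flanked by Gateway attB recombination scars (attB4, attB1, attB2), and a β-globin 3' region with a poly(A) signal. One unit expresses the red protein mKate2 and, according to the catalogue entry, carries a target site for human miR-539-3p in its 3' UTR. The target itself is not annotated in the feature table, but it would fall in the unannotated stretch between the mKate2 cassette and its polyadenylation region. The other unit expresses EBFP2 without a target and serves as an internal reference for plasmid dose and expression. When miR-539-3p is active in transfected cells it represses mKate2, so the red-to-blue fluorescence ratio reports miRNA activity.

The depositors note that the repeated poly(A) elements make the plasmid inherently unstable. They also report small insertions flanking the puromycin coding region in the physical plasmid, relative to the deposited sequence, that do not impair puromycin selection.
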