Addgene plasmid #103619: LSB-hsa-miR-539-3p
Purpose: Used to sense miRNA activity using fluorescence based tools. hsa-miR-539-3p target in 3' UTR of of mKate. miRNA activity can be measured by the repression of mKate2 relative to EBFP2 fluorescent proteins . Plasmid is inherently unstable; please see Depositor Comments
Depositing lab: Ron Weiss. Depositing organization: Massachusetts Institute of Technology. Publication: A mixed antagonistic/synergistic miRNA repression model enables accurate predictions of multi-input miRNA sensor activity. Gam JJ, Babb J, Weiss R. Nat Commun. 2018 Jun 22;9(1):2430. doi: 10.1038/s41467-018-04575-0. PubMed 29934631.
Backbone
  Vector backbone: Low Sensor Backbone (LSB)
  Vector type: Mammalian Expression, Synthetic Biology
Growth in bacteria
  Bacterial resistance: Ampicillin and Kanamycin, 100 & 50 μg/mL
  Growth temperature: 30°C
  Growth strain: NEB Stable
  Copy number: High Copy
Gene/Insert
  Gene/Insert name: hsa-miR-539-3p target
  Species: H. sapiens (human)
  Entrez Gene: MIR539 (a.k.a. MIRN539, hsa-mir-539, mir-539)
  Promoter: EF-1a
  Cloning method: Gibson Cloning
Terms and licenses: Academic/Nonprofit Terms; Industry Terms: Not Available to Industry
Depositor comments: Please note that this plasmid is inherently unstable due to a repeating poly A element. We recommend performing a diagnostic digest on multiple colonies upon receipt. The depositors would like to note the presence of several discrepancies between the depositor sequence and physical plasmid sequence. In particular, the sequences upstream and downstream of the puromycin coding region have 10 bp insertions which do not affect the ability to perform puromycin selection. The sequences for those regions within the physical plasmids are as follows: Upstream of Puro: GAATTCGACCGCCTGTCTCAAGGTGCCACC; Downstream of Puro: GCTTTGAGACTACGCGTGAATTCACTCCTC. Please contact if you are interested in this plasmid prior to placing an order.
How to cite: LSB-hsa-miR-539-3p was a gift from Ron Weiss (Addgene plasmid # 103619 ; http://n2t.net/addgene:103619 ; RRID:Addgene_103619)
