>Addgene plasmid #103619 | LSB-hsa-miR-539-3p | depositor partial sequence | sequence record 196287 | hsa-miR-539-3p target
AAAGAAATTGTCCTTGTATGAT
